>Addgene plasmid #121798 | JD602: pMVP (L3-L2) APEX2 + WPRE | addgene full sequence | sequence record 237302 | Addgene NGS Result
CTTTCCTGCGTTATCCCCTGATTCTGTGGATAACCGTATTACCGCCTTTGAGTGAGCTGATACCGCTCGC
CGCAGCCGAACGACCGAGCGCAGCGAGTCAGTGAGCGAGGAAGCGGAAGAGCGCCCAATACGCAAACCGC
CTCTCCCCGCGCGTTGGCCGATTCATTAATGCAGCTGGCACGACAGGTTTCCCGACTGGAAAGCGGGCAG
TGAGCGCAACGCAATTAATACGCGTACCGCTAGCCAGGAAGAGTTTGTAGAAACGCAAAAAGGCCATCCG
TCAGGATGGCCTTCTGCTTAGTTTGATGCCTGGCAGTTTATGGCGGGCGTCCTGCCCGCCACCCTCCGGG
CCGTTGCTTCACAACGTTCAAATCCGCTCCCGGCGGATTTGTCCTACTCAGGAGAGCGTTCACCGACAAA
CAACAGATAAAACGAAAGGCCCAGTCTTCCGACTGAGCCTTTCGTTTTATTTGATGCCTGGCAGTTCCCT
ACTCTCGCGTTAACGCTAGCATGGATGTTTTCCCAGTCACGACGTTGTAAAACGACGGCCAGTCTTAAGC
TCGGGCCCCAAATAATGATTTTATTTTGACTGATAGTGACCTGTTCGTTGCAACAAATTGATGAGCAATG
CTTTTTTATAATGCCAACTTTGTATAATAAAGTTGGTGGCGGATCCGGCGGAGGTGGATCTAAGTCTTAC
CCAACTGTGAGTGCTGATTACCAGGACGCCGTTGAGAAGGCGAAGAAGAAGCTCAGAGGCTTCATCGCTG
AGAAGAGATGCGCTCCTCTAATGCTCCGTTTGGCATTCCACTCTGCTGGAACCTTTGACAAGGGCACGAA
GACCGGTGGACCCTTCGGAACCATCAAGCACCCTGCCGAACTGGCTCACAGCGCTAACAACGGTCTTGAC
ATCGCTGTTAGGCTTTTGGAGCCACTCAAGGCGGAGTTCCCTATTTTGAGCTACGCCGATTTCTACCAGT
TGGCTGGCGTTGTTGCCGTTGAGGTCACGGGTGGACCTAAGGTTCCATTCCACCCTGGAAGAGAGGACAA
GCCTGAGCCGCCACCAGAGGGTCGCTTGCCCGATCCCACTAAGGGTTCTGACCATTTGAGAGATGTGTTT
GGCAAAGCTATGGGGCTTACTGACCAAGATATCGTTGCTCTATCTGGGGGTCACACTATTGGAGCTGCAC
ACAAGGAGCGTTCTGGATTTGAGGGTCCCTGGACCTCTAATCCTCTTATTTTCGACAACTCATACTTCAC
GGAGTTGTTGAGTGGTGAGAAGGAAGGTCTCCTTCAGCTACCTTCTGACAAGGCTCTTTTGTCTGACCCT
GTATTCCGCCCTCTCGTTGACAAATATGCAGCGGACGAAGATGCCTTCTTTGCTGATTACGCTGAGGCTC
ACCAAAAGCTTTCCGAGCTTGGGTTTGCTGATGCCTAAGAATTCCTAGAGCTCCTATAGTGAGACCGGTT
AGTAATGATCGACAATCAACCTCTGGATTACAAAATTTGTGAAAGATTGACTGGTATTCTTAACTATGTT
GCTCCTTTTACGCTATGTGGATACGCTGCTTTAATGCCTTTGTATCATGCTATTGCTTCCCGTATGGCTT
TCATTTTCTCCTCCTTGTATAAATCCTGGTTGCTGTCTCTTTATGAGGAGTTGTGGCCCGTTGTCAGGCA
ACGTGGCGTGGTGTGCACTGTGTTTGCTGACGCAACCCCCACTGGTTGGGGCATTGCCACCACCTGTCAG
CTCCTTTCCGGGACTTTCGCTTTCCCCCTCCCTATTGCCACGGCGGAACTCATCGCCGCCTGCCTTGCCC
GCTGCTGGACAGGGGCTCGGCTGTTGGGCACTGACAATTCCGTGGTGTTGTCGGGGAAGCTGACGTCCTT
TCCATGGCTGCTCGCCTGTGTTGCCACCTGGATTCTGCGCGGGACGTCCTTCTGCTACGTCCCTTCGGCC
CTCAATCCAGCGGACCTTCCTTCCCGCGGCCTGCTGCCGGCTCTGCGGCCTCTTCCGCGTCTTCGCCTTC
GCCCTCAGACGAGTCGGATCTCCCTTTGGGCCGCCTCCCCGCCTGGCGATGGTACTGTCCTAGTACCTGA
CCCAGCTTTCTTGTACAAAGTTGGCATTATAAGAAAGCATTGCTTATCAATTTGTTGCAACGAACAGGTC
ACTATCAGTCAAAATAAAATCATTATTTGCCATCCAGCTGCAGGGCGGCCGCGATATCCCCTATAGTGAG
TCGTATTACATGGTCATAGCTGTTTCCTGGCAGCTCTGGCCCGTGTCTCAAAATCTCTGATGTTACATTG
CACAAGATAAAAATATATCATCATGAACAATAAAACTGTCTGCTTACATAAACAGTAATACAAGGGGTGT
TATGAGCCATATTCAACGGGAAACGTCGAGGCCGCGATTAAATTCCAACATGGATGCTGATTTATATGGG
TATAAATGGGCTCGCGATAATGTCGGGCAATCAGGTGCGACAATCTATCGCTTGTATGGGAAGCCCGATG
CGCCAGAGTTGTTTCTGAAACATGGCAAAGGTAGCGTTGCCAATGATGTTACAGATGAGATGGTCAGACT
AAACTGGCTGACGGAATTTATGCCTCTTCCGACCATCAAGCATTTTATCCGTACTCCTGATGATGCATGG
TTACTCACCACTGCGATCCCCGGAAAAACAGCATTCCAGGTATTAGAAGAATATCCTGATTCAGGTGAAA
ATATTGTTGATGCGCTGGCAGTGTTCCTGCGCCGGTTGCATTCGATTCCTGTTTGTAATTGTCCTTTTAA
CAGCGATCGCGTATTTCGTCTCGCTCAGGCGCAATCACGAATGAATAACGGTTTGGTTGATGCGAGTGAT
TTTGATGACGAGCGTAATGGCTGGCCTGTTGAACAAGTCTGGAAAGAAATGCATAAACTTTTGCCATTCT
CACCGGATTCAGTCGTCACTCATGGTGATTTCTCACTTGATAACCTTATTTTTGACGAGGGGAAATTAAT
AGGTTGTATTGATGTTGGACGAGTCGGAATCGCAGACCGATACCAGGATCTTGCCATCCTATGGAACTGC
CTCGGTGAGTTTTCTCCTTCATTACAGAAACGGCTTTTTCAAAAATATGGTATTGATAATCCTGATATGA
ATAAATTGCAGTTTCATTTGATGCTCGATGAGTTTTTCTAATCAGAATTGGTTAATTGGTTGTAACACTG
GCAGAGCATTACGCTGACTTGACGGGACGGCGCAAGCTCATGACCAAAATCCCTTAACGTGAGTTACGCG
TCGTTCCACTGAGCGTCAGACCCCGTAGAAAAGATCAAAGGATCTTCTTGAGATCCTTTTTTTCTGCGCG
TAATCTGCTGCTTGCAAACAAAAAAACCACCGCTACCAGCGGTGGTTTGTTTGCCGGATCAAGAGCTACC
AACTCTTTTTCCGAAGGTAACTGGCTTCAGCAGAGCGCAGATACCAAATACTGTTCTTCTAGTGTAGCCG
TAGTTAGGCCACCACTTCAAGAACTCTGTAGCACCGCCTACATACCTCGCTCTGCTAATCCTGTTACCAG
TGGCTGCTGCCAGTGGCGATAAGTCGTGTCTTACCGGGTTGGACTCAAGACGATAGTTACCGGATAAGGC
GCAGCGGTCGGGCTGAACGGGGGGTTCGTGCACACAGCCCAGCTTGGAGCGAACGACCTACACCGAACTG
AGATACCTACAGCGTGAGCTATGAGAAAGCGCCACGCTTCCCGAAGGGAGAAAGGCGGACAGGTATCCGG
TAAGCGGCAGGGTCGGAACAGGAGAGCGCACGAGGGAGCTTCCAGGGGGAAACGCCTGGTATCTTTATAG
TCCTGTCGGGTTTCGCCACCTCTGACTTGAGCGTCGATTTTTGTGATGCTCGTCAGGGGGGCGGAGCCTA
TGGAAAAACGCCAGCAACGCGGCCTTTTTACGGTTCCTGGCCTTTTGCTGGCCTTTTGCTCACATGTT
Features (pLannotate 1.2.2; 11 found; start..end, strand, type, name):
    121..213     +  CDS            lacI (fragment): lac repressor; lacI; The lac repressor binds to the lac operator to inhibit transcription in E. coli. This inhibition can be relieved by adding lactose or isopropyl-β-D-thiogalactopyranoside (IPTG).
    268..295     -  terminator     rrnB T2 terminator: transcription terminator T2 from the E. coli rrnB gene
    427..470     +  terminator     rrnB T1 terminator: Escherichia coli rrnB; transcription terminator T1 from the E. coli rrnB gene
    517..553     -  CDS            lacZα (fragment): LacZα fragment of β-galactosidase; lacZ fragment
    570..665     +  protein_bind   attL3: mutant version of attL; recombination site for the Gateway® LR reaction LR Clonase™
    692..1435    +  CDS            APEX2: soybean ascorbate peroxidase, engineered to serve as a monomeric tag for electron microscopy and live-cell proteomics (Lam et al., 2015) more active than the original APEX due to the A134P mutation
   1484..2072    +  misc_feature   WPRE: woodchuck hepatitis virus posttranscriptional regulatory element
   2100..2199    -  protein_bind   attL2: mutant version of attL; recombination site for the Gateway® LR reaction LR Clonase™
   2230..2248    -  promoter       T7 promoter: promoter for bacteriophage T7 RNA polymerase
   2382..3191    +  CDS            KanR: aminoglycoside phosphotransferase; aph(3')-Ia; confers resistance to kanamycin in bacteria or G418 (Geneticin®) in eukaryotes
   3338..3926    +  rep_origin     ori: high-copy-number ColE1/pMB1/pBR322/pUC origin of replication
