[The description below was written by a language model from this plasmid's Addgene catalogue record and pLannotate feature annotations shown in this document.]
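Description:
JD602: pMVP (L3-L2) APEX2 + WPRE is a Gateway entry plasmid from the pMVP modular cloning platform, built on the Invitrogen pDONR221 P3-P2 backbone. It is not an expression vector in its own right. It is a donor of one module for 3- or 4-component MultiSite Gateway Pro assembly. The plasmid is about 4 kb, replicates in E. coli from a high-copy ColE1/pUC-type origin, and is selected with kanamycin through an aminoglycoside phosphotransferase (KanR) gene. Upstream of the cassette the backbone carries the rrnB T1 and T2 terminators, which insulate the insert from read-through transcription. A T7 promoter lies just outside the attL2 site. The short lacI and lacZα fragments that were annotated are backbone remnants, not functional genes.

The synthetic payload of roughly 1.4 kb lies between attL3 and attL2 recombination sites and has two parts in the same orientation. The first is the APEX2 coding sequence, an engineered monomeric soybean ascorbate peroxidase used as a tag for electron microscopy contrast and proximity-labelling proteomics. The second is the woodchuck hepatitis virus posttranscriptional regulatory element (WPRE), which enhances expression of transcripts that carry it in their 3′ region. No promoter drives APEX2 within the entry clone. During an LR reaction, the attL3/attL2 sites place this module at the final position of the assembly, downstream of a gene of interest supplied by another entry plasmid, so that APEX2 is fused to the C-terminus of that protein. WPRE takes the place of a polyadenylation element in this module, which suits the stated purpose of assembly into lentiviral destination vectors. The promoter comes from the other components of the assembly.
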