Addgene plasmid #121798: JD602: pMVP (L3-L2) APEX2 + WPRE
Purpose: pMVP L3-L2 entry plasmid, contains APEX2 + WPRE for 3- or 4-component MultiSite Gateway Pro assembly. Allows fusion of C-term APEX2 to gene of interest in lentivirus vectors.
Depositing lab: Christopher Newgard. Depositing organization: Duke University. Publication: Creation of versatile cloning platforms for transgene expression and dCas9-based epigenome editing. Haldeman JM, Conway AE, Arlotto ME, Slentz DH, Muoio DM, Becker TC, Newgard CB. Nucleic Acids Res. 2018 Dec 27. pii: 5264291. doi: 10.1093/nar/gky1286. PubMed 30590691.
Backbone
  Vector backbone: pDONR221 P3-P2
  Backbone manufacturer: Invitrogen
  Backbone size w/o insert (bp): 2555
  Vector type: Synthetic Biology ; pMVP Gateway Entry Plasmid
Growth in bacteria
  Bacterial resistance: Kanamycin, 50 μg/mL
  Growth temperature: 37°C
  Growth strain: DH5alpha
  Copy number: High Copy
Gene/Insert
  Gene/Insert name: APEX2 + WPRE
  Species: Synthetic
  Insert size (bp): 1433
  Cloning method: Gateway Cloning
  Sequencing primers: 5′ M13F; 3′ M13R
Terms and licenses: Academic/Nonprofit Terms; Industry Terms: Not Available to Industry
Depositor comments: APEX2 sequence PCR'd from Addgene #49386
How to cite: JD602: pMVP (L3-L2) APEX2 + WPRE was a gift from Christopher Newgard (Addgene plasmid # 121798 ; http://n2t.net/addgene:121798 ; RRID:Addgene_121798)
